Addgene plasmid #41104: siCheck2-Gk3'UTR
Depositing lab: Phillip Zamore. Depositing organization: University of Massachusetts, Worcester. Publication: Dicer Partner Proteins Tune the Length of Mature miRNAs in Flies and Mammals. Fukunaga R, Han BW, Hung JH, Xu J, Weng Z, Zamore PD. Cell. 2012 Oct 9. pii: S0092-8674(12)01171-3. doi: 10.1016/j.cell.2012.09.027. PubMed 23063653.
Backbone
  Vector backbone: siCheck2
  Backbone size w/o insert (bp): 6000
  Total vector size (bp): 6400
  Vector type: Luciferase
Growth in bacteria
  Bacterial resistance: Ampicillin, 100 μg/mL
  Growth temperature: 37°C
  Growth strain: Mach1
  Copy number: Unknown
Gene/Insert
  Gene/Insert name: Gk3'UTR
  Species: Synthetic
  Insert size (bp): 400
  Cloning method: Restriction Enzyme; 5′ cloning site XhoI (unknown if destroyed); 3′ cloning site NotI (unknown if destroyed)
  Sequencing primers: 5′ ATGAAATGGGTAAGTACATCAAGAGCTTCG; 3′ TCCTCACACAAAAAACCAACACACAGATGT
Terms and licenses: Academic/Nonprofit Terms; Industry Terms: Not Available to Industry
How to cite: siCheck2-Gk3'UTR was a gift from Phillip Zamore (Addgene plasmid # 41104 ; http://n2t.net/addgene:41104 ; RRID:Addgene_41104)
