[The description below was written by a language model from this plasmid's Addgene catalogue record.]
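Description:
siCheck2-Gk3'UTR is a luciferase reporter plasmid built on the siCheck2 backbone, with a total size of about 6.4 kb, of which roughly 6 kb is vector and about 400 bp is insert. It is propagated in E. coli under ampicillin selection; the copy number is recorded as unknown, and no feature table is provided, so the origin of replication, promoters and polyadenylation signals are not stated in the record.

The insert, named Gk3'UTR, is listed as a synthetic sequence and was placed between XhoI and NotI sites by restriction cloning. The name indicates a 3' untranslated region from a gene designated Gk, but the record does not spell out the gene's full identity or source organism. Vectors of the siCheck2 (psiCHECK-2) type generally carry two luciferases on one plasmid. Renilla luciferase has a multiple cloning site just downstream of its stop codon, so an inserted sequence becomes part of the Renilla transcript's 3'UTR. Firefly luciferase is expressed independently as an internal normalisation control. If that layout applies here, any small RNA-mediated repression acting through the Gk 3'UTR would lower Renilla signal relative to firefly, giving a ratiometric readout from a single transfected plasmid.

The associated publication concerns how Dicer partner proteins influence the length of mature miRNAs in flies and mammals. This suggests the construct served as a target reporter for measuring miRNA-dependent silencing through this 3'UTR, although the record gives no explicit purpose, cell type or identity of the targeting miRNA.
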