>Addgene plasmid #41104 | siCheck2-Gk3'UTR | addgene partial sequence | sequence record 56045 | psiCHECK2-F 5'-GTCCGCAACTACAACGCCTACCTT-3'
CCTAAGATGTTCATCGAGTCCGACCCTGGGTTCTTTTCCAACGCTATTGTCGAGGGAGCTAAGAAGTTCC
CTAACACCGAGTTCGTGAAGGTGAAGGGCCTCCACTTCAGCCAGGAGGACGCTCCAGATGAAATGGGTAA
GTACATCAAGAGCTTCGTGGAGCGCGTGCTGAAGAACGAGCAGTAATTCTAGGCGATCGCTCGAGATACG
ACAGTCGCCTGACACTTAGATCGATTCTCGGTTGTGATAATAATTATTTGTCCGGATTTCGTTTGGATCT
TATACACACACTCTGTACATAGTCCTCGAAGGACAGTGGGTGGTTGAACGTGCTTTAAACCCTGTAAATA
GCTGGACTAAGCTCCGTACTACTTTAAGTATCCCGTATCCTGACTATCTTAACGTGTTTTCGTTGCATAT
TCTGTACGTCTTAGCCGTAGTTCCATTGACGTTGGCTGGACTTCCGCGCGCCACGCAGGCCCATATCAGC
GGAATTGTATATAGCCAAAGTGCAAACGACATTTCTAATTTAAGTAGGTCCCGTACTCGTATGTGTATGT
ATATGTATGTAGTGATTACGCCCCTTAAACAATAAACAGATATAATACGAATCGGCGGCCGCTGGCCGCA
ATAAAATATCTTTATTTTCATTACATCTGTGTGTTGGTTTTTTGTGTGAGGATCTAAATGAGTCTTCGGA
CCTCGCGGGGGCCGCTTAAGCGGTGGTTAGGGTTTGTCTGACGCGGGGGGAGGGGGAAGGAACGAAACAC
TCTCATTCGGAGGCGGCTCGGGGTTTGGTCTTGGTGGCCACGGGCACGCA
